>Addgene plasmid #103590 | LSB-hsa-miR-509-3p | depositor full sequence | sequence record 196228 | Full Sequence
AATTGAGGGGATAACGCAGGAAAGAACATGTGAGCAAAAGGCCAGCAAAAGGCCAGGAACCGTAAAAAGG
CCGCGTTGCTGGCGTTTTTCCATAGGCTCCGCCCCCCTGACGAGCATCACAAAAATCGACGCTCAAGTCA
GAGGTGGCGAAACCCGACAGGACTATAAAGATACCAGGCGTTTCCCCCTGGAAGCTCCCTCGTGCGCTCT
CCTGTTCCGACCCTGCCGCTTACCGGATACCTGTCCGCCTTTCTCCCTTCGGGAAGCGTGGCGCTTTCTC
ATAGCTCACGCTGTAGGTATCTCAGTTCGGTGTAGGTCGTTCGCTCCAAGCTGGGCTGTGTGCACGAACC
CCCCGTTCAGCCCGACCGCTGCGCCTTATCCGGTAACTATCGTCTTGAGTCCAACCCGGTAAGACACGAC
TTATCGCCACTGGCAGCAGCCACTGGTAACAGGATTAGCAGAGCGAGGTATGTAGGCGGTGCTACAGAGT
TCTTGAAGTGGTGGCCTAACTACGGCTACACTAGAAGAACAGTATTTGGTATCTGCGCTCTGCTGAAGCC
AGTTACCTTCGGAAAAAGAGTTGGTAGCTCTTGATCCGGCAAACAAACCACCGCTGGTAGCGGTGGTTTT
TTTGTTTGCAAGCAGCAGATTACGCGCAGAAAAAAAGGATCTCAAGAAGATCCTTTGATCTTTTCTACGG
GGTCTGACGCTCAGTGGAACGAAAACTCACGTTAAGGGATTTTGGTCATGAGATTATCAAAAAGGATCTT
CACCTAGATCCTTTTAAATTAAAAATGAAGTTTTAAATCAATCTAAAGTATATATGAGTAAACTTGGTCT
GACAGTTACCAATGCTTAATCAGTGAGGCACCTATCTCAGCGATCTGTCTATTTCGTTCATCCATAGTTG
CCTGACTCCCCGTCGTGTAGATAACTACGATACGGGAGGGCTTACCATCTGGCCCCAGTGCTGCAATGAT
ACCGCGAGAACCACGCTCACCGGCTCCAGATTTATCAGCAATAAACCAGCCAGCCGGAAGGGCCGAGCGC
AGAAGTGGTCCTGCAACTTTATCCGCCTCCATCCAGTCTATTAATTGTTGCCGGGAAGCTAGAGTAAGTA
GTTCGCCAGTTAATAGTTTGCGCAACGTTGTTGCCATTGCTACAGGCATCGTGGTGTCACGCTCGTCGTT
TGGTATGGCTTCATTCAGCTCCGGTTCCCAACGATCAAGGCGAGTTACATGATCCCCCATGTTGTGCAAA
AAAGCGGTTAGCTCCTTCGGTCCTCCGATCGTTGTCAGAAGTAAGTTGGCCGCAGTGTTATCACTCATGG
TTATGGCAGCACTGCATAATTCTCTTACTGTCATGCCATCCGTAAGATGCTTTTCTGTGACTGGTGAGTA
CTCAACCAAGTCATTCTGAGAATAGTGTATGCGGCGACCGAGTTGCTCTTGCCCGGCGTCAATACGGGAT
AATACCGCGCCACATAGCAGAACTTTAAAAGTGCTCATCATTGGAAAACGTTCTTCGGGGCGAAAACTCT
CAAGGATCTTACCGCTGTTGAGATCCAGTTCGATGTAACCCACTCGTGCACCCAACTGATCTTCAGCATC
TTTTACTTTCACCAGCGTTTCTGGGTGAGCAAAAACAGGAAGGCAAAATGCCGCAAAAAAGGGAATAAGG
GCGACACGGAAATGTTGAATACTCATACTCTTCCTTTTTCAATATTATTGAAGCATTTATCAGGGTTATT
GTCTCATGAGCGGATACATATTTGAATGTAGCTCCGAATTTCTCGAGGGCTTGTCGACGACGGCGGTCTC
CGTCGTCAGGATCATGAATTCGACCCGCCTGCCACCATGACCGAGTACAAGCCCACGGTGCGCCTCGCCA
CCCGCGACGACGTCCCCCGGGCCGTACGCACCCTCGCCGCCGCGTTCGCCGACTACCCCGCCACGCGCCA
CACCGTCGACCCGGACCGCCACATCGAGCGGGTCACCGAGCTGCAAGAACTCTTCCTCACGCGCGTCGGG
CTCGACATCGGCAAGGTGTGGGTCGCGGACGACGGCGCCGCGGTGGCGGTCTGGACCACGCCGGAGAGCG
TCGAAGCGGGGGCGGTGTTCGCCGAGATCGGCCCGCGCATGGCCGAGTTGAGCGGTTCCCGGCTGGCCGC
GCAGCAACAGATGGAAGGCCTCCTGGCGCCGCACCGGCCCAAGGAGCCCGCGTGGTTCCTGGCCACCGTC
GGCGTCTCGCCCGACCACCAGGGCAAGGGTCTGGGCAGCGCCGTCGTGCTCCCCGGAGTGGAGGCGGCCG
AGCGCGCCGGGGTGCCCGCCTTCCTGGAGACATCCGCGCCCCGCAACCTCCCCTTCTACGAGCGGCTCGG
CTTCACCGTCACCGCCGACGTCGAGGTGCCCGAAGGACCGCGCACCTGGTGCATGACCCGCAAGCCCGGT
GCCTGATACGCGTGAATTCACTCCTCAGGTGCAGGCTGCCTATCAGAAGGTGGTGGCTGGTGTGGCCAAT
GCCCTGGCTCACAAATACCACTGAGATCTTTTTCCCTCTGCCAAAAATTATGGGGACATCATGAAGCCCC
TTGAGCATCTGACTTCTGGCTAATAAAGGAAATTTATTTTCATTGCAATAGTGTGTTGGAATTTTTTGTG
TCTCTCACTCGGAAGGACATATGGGAGGGCAAATCATTTAAAACATCAGAATGAGTATTTGGTTTAGAGT
TTGGCAACATATGCCCATATGCTGGCTGCCATGAACAAAGGTTGGCTATAAAGAGGTCATCAGTATATGA
AACAGCCCCCTGCTGTCCATTCCTTATTCCATAGAAAAGCCTTGACTTGAGGTTAGATTTTTTTTATATT
TTGTTTTGTGTTATTTTTTTCTTTAACATCCCTAAAATTTTCCTTACATGTTTTACTAGCCAGATTTTTC
CTCCTCTCCTGACTACTCCCAGTCATAGCTGTCCCTCTTCTCTTATGGAGATCCCTCGACCTGCAGCCCA
AGCTTGAATTCTCTAGAATTACCCTGTTATCCCTATGCTTGGTTTACCGAGCTCTTATTGGTTTTCAAAC
TTCATTGACTGTGCCCAACGCGCCTGGGAGCTCACGGGGACAGCCCCCCCCCAAAGCCCCCAGGGATGTA
ATTACGTCCCTCCCCCGCTAGGGGGCAGCAGCGAGCCGCCCGGGGCTCCGCTCCGGTCCGGCGCTCCCCC
CGCATCCCCGAGCCGGCAGCGTGCGGGGACAGCCCGGGCACGGGGAAGGTGGCACGGGATCGCTTTCCTC
TGAACGCTTCTCGCTGCTCTTTGAGCCTGCAGACACCTGGGGGGATACGGGGAAAAAGCTAGGCTGAAAG
ACCGGTTCTTAGAATGACACGCGCCTGGGAGCTCACGGGGACAGCCCCCCCCCAAAGCCCCCAGGGATGT
AATTACGTCCCTCCCCCGCTAGGGGGCAGCAGCGAGCCGCCCGGGGCTCCGCTCCGGTCCGGCGCTCCCC
CCGCATCCCCGAGCCGGCAGCGTGCGGGGACAGCCCGGGCACGGGGAAGGTGGCACGGGATCGCTTTCCT
CTGAACGCTTCTCGCTGCTCTTTGAGCCTGCAGACACCTGGGGGGATACGGGGAAAAAGCTAACTTCTGA
GACGACAACTTTGTATAGAAAAGTTGGCTCCGAATTCGCCCTTGACAGCAGAGATCCAGTTTGGTTAATT
AATTGGCTCCGGTGCCCGTCAGTGGGCAGAGCGCACATCGCCCACAGTCCCCGAGAAGTTGTGGGGAGGG
GTCGGCAATTGAACCGGTGCCTAGAGAAGGTGGCGCGGGGTAAACTGGGAAAGTGATGTCGTGTACTGGC
TCCGCCTTTTTCCCGAGGGTGGGGGAGAACCGTATATAAGTGCAGTAGTCGCCGTGAACGTTCTTTTTCG
CAACGGGTTTGCCGCCAGAACACAGGTAAGTGCCGTGTGTGGTTCCCGCGGGCCTGGCCTCTTTACGGGT
TATGGCCCTTGCGTGCCTTGAATTACTTCCACCTGGCTGCAGTACGTGATTCTTGATCCCGAGCTTCGGG
TTGGAAGTGGGTGGGAGAGTTCGAGGCCTTGCGCTTAAGGAGCCCCTTCGCCTCGTGCTTGAGTTGAGGC
CTGGCCTGGGCGCTGGGGCCGCCGCGTGCGAATCTGGTGGCACCTTCGCGCCTGTCTCGCTGCTTTCGAT
AAGTCTCTAGCCATTTAAAATTTTTGATGACCTGCTGCGACGCTTTTTTTCTGGCAAGATAGTCTTGTAA
ATGCGGGCCAAGATCTGCACACTGGTATTTCGGTTTTTGGGGCCGCGGGCGGCGACGGGGCCCGTGCGTC
CCAGCGCACATGTTCGGCGAGGCGGGGCCTGCGAGCGCGGCCACCGAGAATCGGACGGGGGTAGTCTCAA
GCTGGCCGGCCTGCTCTGGTGCCTGGCCTCGCGCCGCCGTGTATCGCCCCGCCCTGGGCGGCAAGGCTGG
CCCGGTCGGCACCAGTTGCGTGAGCGGAAAGATGGCCGCTTCCCGGCCCTGCTGCAGGGAGCTCAAAATG
GAGGACGCGGCGCTCGGGAGAGCGGGCGGGTGAGTCACCCACACAAAGGAAAAGGGCCTTTCCGTCCTCA
GCCGTCGCTTCATGTGACTCCACGGAGTACCGGGCGCCGTCCAGGCACCTCGATTAGTTCTCGAGCTTTT
GGAGTACGTCGTCTTTAGGTTGGGGGGAGGGGTTTTATGCGATGGAGTTTCCCCACACTGAGTGGGTGGA
GACTGAAGTTAGGCCAGCTTGGCACTTGATGTAATTCTCCTTGGAATTTGCCCTTTTTGAGTTTGGATCT
TGGTTCATTCTCAAGCCTCAGACAGTGGTTCAAAGTTTTTTTCTTCCATTTCAGGTGTCGTGAGAAGGGC
GAATTCGACCCAAGTTTGTACAAAAAAGCAGGCTGGATCCAGGTGCCACCATGGTGAGCGAGCTGATTAA
GGAGAACATGCACATGAAGCTGTACATGGAGGGCACCGTGAACAACCACCACTTCAAGTGCACATCCGAG
GGCGAAGGCAAGCCCTACGAGGGCACCCAGACCATGAGAATCAAGGCGGTCGAGGGCGGCCCTCTCCCCT
TCGCCTTCGACATCCTGGCTACCAGCTTCATGTACGGCAGCAAAACCTTCATCAACCACACCCAGGGCAT
CCCCGACTTCTTTAAGCAGTCCTTCCCCGAGGGCTTCACATGGGAGAGAGTCACCACATACGAAGATGGG
GGCGTGCTGACCGCTACCCAGGACACCAGCCTCCAGGACGGCTGCCTCATCTACAACGTCAAGATCAGAG
GGGTGAACTTCCCATCCAACGGCCCTGTGATGCAGAAGAAAACACTCGGCTGGGAGGCCTCCACCGAGAC
ACTGTACCCCGCTGACGGCGGCCTGGAAGGCAGAGCCGACATGGCCCTGAAGCTCGTGGGCGGGGGCCAC
CTGATCTGCAACCTTAAGACCACATACAGATCCAAGAAACCCGCTAAGAACCTCAAGATGCCCGGCGTCT
ACTATGTGGACAGGAGACTGGAAAGAATCAAGGAGGCCGACAAAGAGACATACGTCGAGCAGCACGAGGT
GGCTGTGGCCAGATACTGCGACCTCCCTAGCAAACTGGGGCACAAACTTAATTGAGAATTCTACCACCCA
GCTTTCTTGTACAAAGTGGTACGTCTCAAGACCAGAGGTCTCTGCTTTTCCGTCTCTACCCACAGACGTA
CCAATCACTACCCACAGACGTACCAATCACTACCCACAGACGTACCAATCACTACCCACAGACGTACCAA
TCACAACCAGAAGAGACCTGTGCTTCACTCCTCAGGTGCAGGCTGCCTATCAGAAGGTGGTGGCTGGTGT
GGCCAATGCCCTGGCTCACAAATACCACTGAGATCTTTTTCCCTCTGCCAAAAATTATGGGGACATCATG
AAGCCCCTTGAGCATCTGACTTCTGGCTAATAAAGGAAATTTATTTTCATTGCAATAGTGTGTTGGAATT
TTTTGTGTCTCTCACTCGGAAGGACATATGGGAGGGCAAATCATTTAAAACATCAGAATGAGTATTTGGT
TTAGAGTTTGGCAACATATGCCCATATGCTGGCTGCCATGAACAAAGGTTGGCTATAAAGAGGTCATCAG
TATATGAAACAGCCCCCTGCTGTCCATTCCTTATTCCATAGAAAAGCCTTGACTTGAGGTTAGATTTTTT
TTATATTTTGTTTTGTGTTATTTTTTTCTTTAACATCCCTAAAATTTTCCTTACATGTTTTACTAGCCAG
ATTTTTCCTCCTCTCCTGACTACTCCCAGTCATAGCTGTCCCTCTTCTCTTATGGAGATCCCGAGCGGTG
CGTTTTTATGCTTGTAGTATTGTATAATGTTTTTAAGATCCAAGCTTCTGACCTCTTCTCTTCCTCCCAC
AGGGCCTCGAGACAATTGCATCGATGGTACCAGTGAAAGTCTGCAATGAATTCGAGTTGGCGCGCCTGTC
ATTCTAAATCTCTCTTTCAGCCTAAAGCTTTTTCCCCGTATCCCCCCAGGTGTCTGCAGGCTCAAAGAGC
AGCGAGAAGCGTTCAGAGGAAAGCGATCCCGTGCCACCTTCCCCGTGCCCGGGCTGTCCCCGCACGCTGC
CGGCTCGGGGATGCGGGGGGAGCGCCGGACCGGAGCGGAGCCCCGGGCGGCTCGCTGCTGCCCCCTAGCG
GGGGAGGGACGTAATTACATCCCTGGGGGCTTTGGGAGGGGGCTGTCCCCGTGAGCTCCCAGGCGCGCCT
GTCATTCTAAATCTCTCTTTCAGCCTAAAGCTTTTTCCCCGTATCCCCCCAGGTGTCTGCAGGCTCAAAG
AGCAGCGAGAAGCGTTCAGAGGAAAGCGATCCCGTGCCACCTTCCCCGTGCCCGGGCTGTCCCCGCACGC
TGCCGGCTCGGGGATGCGGGGGGAGCGCCGGACCGGAGCGGAGCCCCGGGCGGCTCGCTGCTGCCCCCTA
GCGGGGGAGGGACGTAATTACATCCCTGGGGGCTTTGGGGGGGGGCTGTCCCCGTGAGCTCCCAGGCGCG
CCAACTCGGTACCGTATCGATGTCGACGTTAACGCTAGTGATATCAACTTTGTATAGAAAAGTTGGCTCC
GAATTCGCCCTTGACAGCAGAGATCCAGTTTGGTTAATTAATTGGCTCCGGTGCCCGTCAGTGGGCAGAG
CGCACATCGCCCACAGTCCCCGAGAAGTTGTGGGGAGGGGTCGGCAATTGAACCGGTGCCTAGAGAAGGT
GGCGCGGGGTAAACTGGGAAAGTGATGTCGTGTACTGGCTCCGCCTTTTTCCCGAGGGTGGGGGAGAACC
GTATATAAGTGCAGTAGTCGCCGTGAACGTTCTTTTTCGCAACGGGTTTGCCGCCAGAACACAGGTAAGT
GCCGTGTGTGGTTCCCGCGGGCCTGGCCTCTTTACGGGTTATGGCCCTTGCGTGCCTTGAATTACTTCCA
CCTGGCTGCAGTACGTGATTCTTGATCCCGAGCTTCGGGTTGGAAGTGGGTGGGAGAGTTCGAGGCCTTG
CGCTTAAGGAGCCCCTTCGCCTCGTGCTTGAGTTGAGGCCTGGCCTGGGCGCTGGGGCCGCCGCGTGCGA
ATCTGGTGGCACCTTCGCGCCTGTCTCGCTGCTTTCGATAAGTCTCTAGCCATTTAAAATTTTTGATGAC
CTGCTGCGACGCTTTTTTTCTGGCAAGATAGTCTTGTAAATGCGGGCCAAGATCTGCACACTGGTATTTC
GGTTTTTGGGGCCGCGGGCGGCGACGGGGCCCGTGCGTCCCAGCGCACATGTTCGGCGAGGCGGGGCCTG
CGAGCGCGGCCACCGAGAATCGGACGGGGGTAGTCTCAAGCTGGCCGGCCTGCTCTGGTGCCTGGCCTCG
CGCCGCCGTGTATCGCCCCGCCCTGGGCGGCAAGGCTGGCCCGGTCGGCACCAGTTGCGTGAGCGGAAAG
ATGGCCGCTTCCCGGCCCTGCTGCAGGGAGCTCAAAATGGAGGACGCGGCGCTCGGGAGAGCGGGCGGGT
GAGTCACCCACACAAAGGAAAAGGGCCTTTCCGTCCTCAGCCGTCGCTTCATGTGACTCCACGGAGTACC
GGGCGCCGTCCAGGCACCTCGATTAGTTCTCGAGCTTTTGGAGTACGTCGTCTTTAGGTTGGGGGGAGGG
GTTTTATGCGATGGAGTTTCCCCACACTGAGTGGGTGGAGACTGAAGTTAGGCCAGCTTGGCACTTGATG
TAATTCTCCTTGGAATTTGCCCTTTTTGAGTTTGGATCTTGGTTCATTCTCAAGCCTCAGACAGTGGTTC
AAAGTTTTTTTCTTCCATTTCAGGTGTCGTGAGAAGGGCGAATTCGACCCAAGTTTGTACAAAAAAGCAG
GCTCGCCACCATGGTGAGCAAGGGCGAGGAGCTGTTCACCGGGGTGGTGCCCATCCTGGTCGAGCTGGAC
GGCGACGTAAACGGCCACAAGTTCAGCGTGAGGGGCGAGGGCGAGGGCGATGCCACCAACGGCAAGCTGA
CCCTGAAGTTCATCTGCACCACCGGCAAGCTGCCCGTGCCCTGGCCCACCCTCGTGACCACCCTGAGCCA
CGGCGTGCAGTGCTTCGCCCGCTACCCCGACCACATGAAGCAGCACGACTTCTTCAAGTCCGCCATGCCC
GAAGGCTACGTCCAGGAGCGCACCATCTTCTTCAAGGACGACGGCACCTACAAGACCCGCGCCGAGGTGA
AGTTCGAGGGCGACACCCTAGTGAACCGCATCGAGCTGAAGGGCGTCGACTTCAAGGAGGACGGCAACAT
CCTGGGGCACAAGCTGGAGTACAACTTCAACAGCCACAACATCTATATCATGGCCGTCAAGCAGAAGAAC
GGCATCAAGGTGAACTTCAAGATCCGCCACAACGTGGAGGACGGCAGCGTGCAGCTCGCCGACCACTACC
AGCAGAACACCCCCATCGGCGACGGCCCCGTGCTGCTGCCCGACAGCCACTACCTGAGCACCCAGTCCGT
GCTGAGCAAAGACCCCAACGAGAAGCGCGATCACATGGTCCTGCTGGAGTTCCGCACCGCCGCCGGGATC
ACTCTCGGCATGGACGAGCTGTACAAGTAATACCACCCAGCTTTCTTGTACAAAGTGGTACGCGTGAATT
CACTCCTCAGGTGCAGGCTGCCTATCAGAAGGTGGTGGCTGGTGTGGCCAATGCCCTGGCTCACAAATAC
CACTGAGATCTTTTTCCCTCTGCCAAAAATTATGGGGACATCATGAAGCCCCTTGAGCATCTGACTTCTG
GCTAATAAAGGAAATTTATTTTCATTGCAATAGTGTGTTGGAATTTTTTGTGTCTCTCACTCGGAAGGAC
ATATGGGAGGGCAAATCATTTAAAACATCAGAATGAGTATTTGGTTTAGAGTTTGGCAACATATGCCCAT
ATGCTGGCTGCCATGAACAAAGGTTGGCTATAAAGAGGTCATCAGTATATGAAACAGCCCCCTGCTGTCC
ATTCCTTATTCCATAGAAAAGCCTTGACTTGAGGTTAGATTTTTTTTATATTTTGTTTTGTGTTATTTTT
TTCTTTAACATCCCTAAAATTTTCCTTACATGTTTTACTAGCCAGATTTTTCCTCCTCTCCTGACTACTC
CCAGTCATAGCTGTCCCTCTTCTCTTATGGAGATCCCTCGACCTGCAGCCCAAGCTTGGCGTAATCATGG
TCATAGCTGTTTCCTGTGTGAAATTGTTATCCGCTCACAATTCCACACAACATACGAGCCGGAAGCATAA
AGTGTAAAGCCTGGGGTGCCTAATGAGTGAGCTAACTCACATTAATTGCGTTGCGCTCACTGCCCGCTTT
CCAGTCGGGAAACCTGTCGTGCCAGCGGATCGACAGTACTAAGCTTGGTCTAATACCCAATCTCTCGTCT
TATCCAGATGTTTTATACGCCTCTGGCCCGTGTCTCAAAATCTCTGATGTTACATTGCACAAGATAAAAT
AATATCATCATGAACAATAAAACTGTCTGCTTACATAAACAGTAATACAAGGGGTGTTATGAGCCATATT
CAACGGGAAACGTCGAGGCCGCGATTAAATTCCAACATGGATGCTGATTTATATGGGTATAAATGGGCTC
GCGATAATGTCGGGCAATCAGGTGCGACAATCTATCGCTTGTATGGGAAGCCCGATGCGCCAGAGTTGTT
TCTGAAACATGGCAAAGGTAGCGTTGCCAATGATGTTACAGATGAGATGGTCAGACTAAACTGGCTGACG
GAATTTATGCCTCTTCCGACCATCAAGCATTTTATCCGTACTCCTGATGATGCATGGTTACTCACCACTG
CGATCCCCGGAAAAACAGCATTCCAGGTATTAGAAGAATATCCTGATTCAGGTGAAAATATTGTTGATGC
GCTGGCAGTGTTCCTGCGCCGGTTGCATTCGATTCCTGTTTGTAATTGTCCTTTTAACAGCGATCGCGTA
TTTCGTCTCGCTCAGGCGCAATCACGAATGAATAACGGTTTGGTTGATGCGAGTGATTTTGATGACGAGC
GTAATGGCTGGCCTGTTGAACAAGTCTGGAAAGAAATGCATAAACTTTTGCCATTCTCACCGGATTCAGT
CGTCACTCATGGTGATTTCTCACTTGATAACCTTATTTTTGACGAGGGGAAATTAATAGGTTGTATTGAT
GTTGGACGAGTCGGAATCGCAGACCGATACCAGGATCTTGCCATCCTATGGAACTGCCTCGGTGAGTTTT
CTCCTTCATTACAGAAACGGCTTTTTCAAAAATATGGTATTGATAATCCTGATATGAATAAATTGCAGTT
TCATTTGATGCTCGATGAGTTTTTCTAATCAGAATTGGTTAATTGGTTGTAACACTGGCAGAGCATTACG
CTGACTTGACGGGACGGCGCAAGCTCATGACCAAAATCCCTTAACGTGAGTTACGCGTCGTTCCACTGAG
CGTCAGAGGTATCACTAGTATTACAGAGGTAAGTTATAACAGTCGCCTAACCC
Features (pLannotate 1.2.2; 28 found; start..end, strand, type, name):
     87..675     -  rep_origin     ori: high-copy-number ColE1/pMB1/pBR322/pUC origin of replication
    846..1706    -  CDS            AmpR: β-lactamase; bla; confers resistance to ampicillin, carbenicillin, and related antibiotics
   1707..1778    -  promoter       AmpR promoter: bla
   1857..2456    +  CDS            PuroR: puromycin N-acetyltransferase; pac from Streptomyces alboniger; confers resistance to puromycin
   2461..2541    +  CDS            HBB (fragment): HBB_PONPY - Experimental evidence at transcript level: Swiss-Prot protein existence level 2. Involved in oxygen transport from the lung to the various peripheral tissues. From Pongo pygmaeus (Bornean orangutan).
   2612..2667    +  polyA_signal   β-globin poly(A) signal: rabbit β-globin polyadenylation signal (Gil and Proudfoot, 1987)
   3646..3666    +  protein_bind   attB4: mutant version of attB; core recombination site for the Gateway® BP reaction BP Clonase™
   3734..3945    +  promoter       EF-1α core promoter: core promoter for human elongation factor EF-1α
   3946..4884    +  intron         EF-1α intron A: intron upstream of the start codon of human EF-1α
   4911..4931    +  protein_bind   attB1: mutant version of attB; core recombination site for the Gateway® BP reaction BP Clonase™
   4951..5646    +  CDS            mKate2: mKate2 is a basic (constitutively fluorescent) red fluorescent protein published in 2009, derived from Entacmaea quadricolor. It is reported to be a rapidly-maturing monomer with moderate acid sensitivity.
   5666..5690    -  protein_bind   attB2: mutant version of attB; recombination site for the Gateway® BP reaction BP Clonase™
   5834..5908    +  CDS            HBB (fragment): HBB_PONPY - Experimental evidence at transcript level: Swiss-Prot protein existence level 2. Involved in oxygen transport from the lung to the various peripheral tissues. From Pongo pygmaeus (Bornean orangutan).
   5979..6034    +  polyA_signal   β-globin poly(A) signal: rabbit β-globin polyadenylation signal (Gil and Proudfoot, 1987)
   6418..6443    +  misc_feature   SA: splice acceptor site
   7115..7135    +  protein_bind   attB4: mutant version of attB; core recombination site for the Gateway® BP reaction BP Clonase™
   7203..7414    +  promoter       EF-1α core promoter: core promoter for human elongation factor EF-1α
   7415..8353    +  intron         EF-1α intron A: intron upstream of the start codon of human EF-1α
   8380..8400    +  protein_bind   attB1: mutant version of attB; core recombination site for the Gateway® BP reaction BP Clonase™
   8411..9127    +  CDS            EBFP2: EBFP2 is a basic (constitutively fluorescent) blue fluorescent protein published in 2007, derived from Aequorea victoria. It is reported to be a rapidly-maturing monomer with moderate acid sensitivity.
   9135..9159    -  protein_bind   attB2: mutant version of attB; recombination site for the Gateway® BP reaction BP Clonase™
   9163..9243    +  CDS            HBB (fragment): HBB_PONPY - Experimental evidence at transcript level: Swiss-Prot protein existence level 2. Involved in oxygen transport from the lung to the various peripheral tissues. From Pongo pygmaeus (Bornean orangutan).
   9314..9369    +  polyA_signal   β-globin poly(A) signal: rabbit β-globin polyadenylation signal (Gil and Proudfoot, 1987)
   9752..9774    -  protein_bind   lac operator (fragment): The lac repressor binds to the lac operator to inhibit transcription in E. coli. This inhibition can be relieved by adding lactose or isopropyl-β-D-thiogalactopyranoside (IPTG). lac repressor encoded by lacI
   9778..9808    -  promoter       lac promoter: promoter for the E. coli lac operon
   9823..9844    -  protein_bind   CAP binding site: CAP binding activates transcription in the presence of cAMP. E. coli catabolite activator protein
   9857..9896    -  CDS            lacI (fragment): lac repressor; lacI; The lac repressor binds to the lac operator to inhibit transcription in E. coli. This inhibition can be relieved by adding lactose or isopropyl-β-D-thiogalactopyranoside (IPTG).
  10069..10878   +  CDS            KanR: aminoglycoside phosphotransferase; aph(3')-Ia; confers resistance to kanamycin in bacteria or G418 (Geneticin®) in eukaryotes
