[The description below was written by a language model from this plasmid's Addgene catalogue record and pLannotate feature annotations shown in this document.]
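Description:
LSB-hsa-miR-509-3p is a mammalian expression plasmid of about 11 kb, built on the Low Sensor Backbone (LSB) as a fluorescence-based sensor of microRNA activity. It is propagated in E. coli from a high-copy ColE1/pUC-type origin and carries both β-lactamase (ampicillin) and aph(3')-Ia (kanamycin) markers, with the record specifying dual selection. A puromycin N-acetyltransferase coding sequence followed by a rabbit β-globin poly(A) signal is also present for selection in mammalian cells. No promoter is annotated directly upstream of it.

The payload consists of two parallel transcription units, each driven by the human EF-1α core promoter with its intron A and each terminated by a β-globin 3' region and poly(A) signal. One unit expresses the red fluorescent protein mKate2, and the catalogue entry states that a target site for human miR-509-3p lies in its 3' UTR. That site is not annotated separately in the feature table, but a gap between the mKate2 cassette and its β-globin sequence is consistent with this placement. The second unit expresses the blue protein EBFP2 without a target site and serves as an internal reference. When miR-509-3p is active in transfected cells, it represses the mKate2 transcript, so the ratio of red to blue fluorescence reports miRNA activity independently of plasmid dosage. Gateway attB4, attB1 and attB2 scars flank the promoter and reporter in each unit, reflecting modular assembly, although the target insert itself is recorded as cloned by Gibson assembly.

The depositor notes that the repeated poly(A) elements make the plasmid inherently unstable. The depositor also reports small insertions flanking the puromycin coding region in the physical plasmid relative to the deposited sequence, which are said not to affect puromycin selection.
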