Addgene plasmid #103590: LSB-hsa-miR-509-3p
Purpose: Used to sense miRNA activity using fluorescence based tools. hsa-miR-509-3p target in 3' UTR of of mKate. miRNA activity can be measured by the repression of mKate2 relative to EBFP2 fluorescent proteins . Plasmid is inherently unstable; please see Depositor Comments
Depositing lab: Ron Weiss. Depositing organization: Massachusetts Institute of Technology. Publication: A mixed antagonistic/synergistic miRNA repression model enables accurate predictions of multi-input miRNA sensor activity. Gam JJ, Babb J, Weiss R. Nat Commun. 2018 Jun 22;9(1):2430. doi: 10.1038/s41467-018-04575-0. PubMed 29934631.
Backbone
  Vector backbone: Low Sensor Backbone (LSB)
  Vector type: Mammalian Expression, Synthetic Biology
Growth in bacteria
  Bacterial resistance: Ampicillin and Kanamycin, 100 & 50 μg/mL
  Growth temperature: 30°C
  Growth strain: NEB Stable
  Copy number: High Copy
Gene/Insert
  Gene/Insert name: hsa-miR-509-3p target
  Species: H. sapiens (human)
  Promoter: EF-1a
  Cloning method: Gibson Cloning
Terms and licenses: Academic/Nonprofit Terms; Industry Terms: Not Available to Industry
Depositor comments: Please note that this plasmid is inherently unstable due to a repeating poly A element. We recommend performing a diagnostic digest on multiple colonies upon receipt. The depositors would like to note the presence of several discrepancies between the depositor sequence and physical plasmid sequence. In particular, the sequences upstream and downstream of the puromycin coding region have 10 bp insertions which do not affect the ability to perform puromycin selection. The sequences for those regions within the physical plasmids are as follows: Upstream of Puro: GAATTCGACCGCCTGTCTCAAGGTGCCACC; Downstream of Puro: GCTTTGAGACTACGCGTGAATTCACTCCTC. Please contact if you are interested in this plasmid prior to placing an order.
How to cite: LSB-hsa-miR-509-3p was a gift from Ron Weiss (Addgene plasmid # 103590 ; http://n2t.net/addgene:103590 ; RRID:Addgene_103590)
