>Addgene plasmid #103590 | LSB-hsa-miR-509-3p | depositor partial sequence | sequence record 196229 | hsa-miR-509-3p target
CTACCCACAGACGTACCAATCA
